Addgene plasmid #213348: MTNR1A-DuET
Purpose: The DuET construct encodes the named human GPCR engineered with a cleaved hemagglutinin signal peptide, a 5' FLAG and a 3' 1D4 epitope tag optimized for expression in mammalian cells and proteomics studies.
Depositing lab: Thomas Sakmar. Depositing organization: Rockefeller University. Publication: Multiplexed selectivity screening of anti-GPCR antibodies. Dahl L, Kotliar IB, Bendes A, Dodig-Crnkovic T, Fromm S, Elofsson A, Uhlen M, Sakmar TP, Schwenk JM. Sci Adv. 2023 May 3;9(18):eadf9297. doi: 10.1126/sciadv.adf9297. Epub 2023 May 3. PubMed 37134173.
Backbone
  Vector backbone: pcDNA 3.1 (+)
  Vector type: Mammalian Expression
Growth in bacteria
  Bacterial resistance: Ampicillin, 100 μg/mL
  Growth temperature: 37°C
  Growth strain: DH5alpha
  Copy number: High Copy
Gene/Insert
  Gene/Insert name: MTNR1A (alt names: Melatonin receptor 1A; MEL-1A-R, MTR1A)
  Species: H. sapiens (human)
  Entrez Gene: MTNR1A (a.k.a. MEL-1A-R, MT1)
  Promoter: CMV, T7
  Tag / fusion protein: FLAG (N terminal on insert); 1D4 (C terminal on insert)
  Cloning method: Gibson Cloning
Terms and licenses: Academic/Nonprofit Terms; Industry Terms: Not Available to Industry
Depositor comments: Class: A, Family: Melatonin. Ensembl ID: ENSG00000168412, Uniprot ID: P48039
How to cite: MTNR1A-DuET was a gift from Thomas Sakmar (Addgene plasmid # 213348 ; http://n2t.net/addgene:213348 ; RRID:Addgene_213348)
