[The description below was written by a language model from this plasmid's Addgene catalogue record and pLannotate feature annotations shown in this document.]
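Description:
MTNR1A-DuET is a mammalian expression plasmid built on the pcDNA 3.1 (+) backbone that carries the human melatonin receptor 1A (MTNR1A, also known as MT1 or MEL-1A-R), a class A GPCR of the melatonin family. It is propagated in E. coli as a high-copy plasmid through a ColE1/pUC-type origin, with selection by ampicillin via the β-lactamase gene. The backbone also contains an f1 phage origin and an SV40 promoter-driven neomycin phosphotransferase cassette with an SV40 polyadenylation signal, which would allow G418 selection of stably transfected mammalian cells. Short annotated fragments such as the truncated HIV-1 LTR, ble, lacI and bom hits appear to be partial sequence matches within the backbone rather than functional elements.

The receptor open reading frame sits downstream of the human CMV immediate early enhancer and promoter and is terminated by the bovine growth hormone polyadenylation signal. A T7 promoter between the CMV promoter and the insert permits in vitro transcription. According to the catalogue entry, the DuET design adds a cleavable hemagglutinin signal peptide and a FLAG epitope at the N terminus, plus a 1D4 epitope at the C terminus. The feature table detects the FLAG sequence (annotated as a fragment of 3xFLAG) just upstream of the MTNR1A coding region. It does not separately annotate the signal peptide or the 1D4 tag. The insert was assembled by Gibson cloning.

The dual tags give two independent handles for capturing and detecting the receptor. The construct is intended for expression in mammalian cells and for proteomics work, and the associated publication concerns multiplexed selectivity screening of anti-GPCR antibodies.
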