Features (pLannotate 1.2.2; 21 found; start..end, strand, type, name):
    698..802     -  promoter       AmpR promoter: bla
    861..913     -  misc_feature   bom (fragment): basis of mobility region from pBR322
   1068..1447    +  enhancer       CMV enhancer: human cytomegalovirus immediate early enhancer
   1448..1651    +  promoter       CMV promoter: human cytomegalovirus (CMV) immediate early promoter
   1647..1680    +  LTR            5' LTR (truncated) (fragment): truncated 5' long terminal repeat (LTR) from HIV-1
   1696..1714    +  promoter       T7 promoter: promoter for bacteriophage T7 RNA polymerase
   1807..1827    +  CDS            3xFLAG (fragment): three tandem FLAG® epitope tags
   1840..2889    +  CDS            MTNR1A: MTR1A_HUMAN - Experimental evidence at protein level: Swiss-Prot protein existence level 1. High affinity receptor for melatonin. Likely to mediate the reproductive and circadian actions of melatonin. The activity of this receptor is mediated by pertussis toxin sensitive G proteins that inhibit adenylate cyclase activity. From Homo sapiens (Human).
   3020..3244    +  polyA_signal   bGH poly(A) signal: bovine growth hormone polyadenylation signal
   3248..3269    +  promoter       SV40 promoter (fragment): SV40 enhancer and early promoter
   3290..3718    +  rep_origin     f1 ori (sequence partly withheld): f1 bacteriophage origin of replication; arrow indicates direction of (+) strand synthesis
   3732..4061    +  promoter       SV40 promoter: SV40 enhancer and early promoter
   4128..4919    +  CDS            neo: KKA2_KLEPN - Also known as kan, nptII. Experimental evidence at protein level: Swiss-Prot protein existence level 1. Resistance to kanamycin, neomycin, paromomycin, ribostamycin, butirosin and gentamicin B. From Klebsiella pneumoniae.
   4943..5101    +  CDS            ble (fragment): BLE_KLEPN - Experimental evidence at protein level: Swiss-Prot protein existence level 1. Binding protein with a strong affinity to the bleomycin family of antibiotics. Binds to CL990; an antimitotic-antibiotic compound. From Klebsiella pneumoniae.
   5096..5217    +  polyA_signal   SV40 poly(A) signal: SV40 polyadenylation signal
   5290..5306    -  protein_bind   lac operator: The lac repressor binds to the lac operator to inhibit transcription in E. coli. This inhibition can be relieved by adding lactose or isopropyl-β-D-thiogalactopyranoside (IPTG). lac repressor encoded by lacI
   5314..5344    -  promoter       lac promoter: promoter for the E. coli lac operon
   5359..5380    -  protein_bind   CAP binding site: CAP binding activates transcription in the presence of cAMP. E. coli catabolite activator protein
   5393..5485    -  CDS            lacI (fragment): lac repressor; lacI; The lac repressor binds to the lac operator to inhibit transcription in E. coli. This inhibition can be relieved by adding lactose or isopropyl-β-D-thiogalactopyranoside (IPTG).
   5668..6256    -  rep_origin     ori: high-copy-number ColE1/pMB1/pBR322/pUC origin of replication
   6427..697     -  CDS            AmpR (across the origin): β-lactamase; bla; confers resistance to ampicillin, carbenicillin, and related antibiotics
>Addgene plasmid #213348 | MTNR1A-DuET | addgene full sequence | sequence record 430874 | Addgene NGS Result
ATTTATCAGCAATAAACCAGCCAGCCGGAAGGGCCGAGCGCAGAAGTGGTCCTGCAACTTTATCCGCCTC
CATCCAGTCTATTAATTGTTGCCGGGAAGCTAGAGTAAGTAGTTCGCCAGTTAATAGTTTGCGCAACGTT
GTTGCCATTGCTACAGGCATCGTGGTGTCACGCTCGTCGTTTGGTATGGCTTCATTCAGCTCCGGTTCCC
AACGATCAAGGCGAGTTACATGATCCCCCATGTTGTGCAAAAAAGCGGTTAGCTCCTTCGGTCCTCCGAT
CGTTGTCAGAAGTAAGTTGGCCGCAGTGTTATCACTCATGGTTATGGCAGCACTGCATAATTCTCTTACT
GTCATGCCATCCGTAAGATGCTTTTCTGTGACTGGTGAGTACTCAACCAAGTCATTCTGAGAATAGTGTA
TGCGGCGACCGAGTTGCTCTTGCCCGGCGTCAATACGGGATAATACCGCGCCACATAGCAGAACTTTAAA
AGTGCTCATCATTGGAAAACGTTCTTCGGGGCGAAAACTCTCAAGGATCTTACCGCTGTTGAGATCCAGT
TCGATGTAACCCACTCGTGCACCCAACTGATCTTCAGCATCTTTTACTTTCACCAGCGTTTCTGGGTGAG
CAAAAACAGGAAGGCAAAATGCCGCAAAAAAGGGAATAAGGGCGACACGGAAATGTTGAATACTCATACT
CTTCCTTTTTCAATATTATTGAAGCATTTATCAGGGTTATTGTCTCATGAGCGGATACATATTTGAATGT
ATTTAGAAAAATAAACAAATAGGGGTTCCGCGCACATTTCCCCGAAAAGTGCCACCTGACGTCGACGGAT
CGGGAGATCTCCCGATCCCCTATGGTGCACTCTCAGTACAATCTGCTCTGATGCCGCATAGTTAAGCCAG
TATCTGCTCCCTGCTTGTGTGTTGGAGGTCGCTGAGTAGTGCGCGAGCAAAATTTAAGCTACAACAAGGC
AAGGCTTGACCGACATTTGCATGAAGAATCTGCTTAGGGTTAGGCGTTTTGCGCTGCTTCGCGATGTACG
GGCCAGATATACGCGTTGACATTGATTATTGACTAGTTATTAATAGTAATCAATTACGGGGTCATTAGTT
CATAGCCCATATATGGAGTTCCGCGTTACATAACTTACGGTAAATGGCCCGCCTGGCTGACCGCCCAACG
ACCCCCGCCCATTGACGTCAATAATGACGTATGTTCCCATAGTAACGCCAATAGGGACTTTCCATTGACG
TCAATGGGTGGAGTATTTACGGTAAACTGCCCACTTGGCAGTACATCAAGTGTATCATATGCCAAGTACG
CCCCCTATTGACGTCAATGACGGTAAATGGCCCGCCTGGCATTATGCCCAGTACATGACCTTATGGGACT
TTCCTACTTGGCAGTACATCTACGTATTAGTCATCGCTATTACCATGGTGATGCGGTTTTGGCAGTACAT
CAATGGGCGTGGATAGCGGTTTGACTCACGGGGATTTCCAAGTCTCCACCCCATTGACGTCAATGGGAGT
TTGTTTTGGCACCAAAATCAACGGGACTTTCCAAAATGTCGTAACAACTCCGCCCCATTGACGCAAATGG
GCGGTAGGCGTGTACGGTGGGAGGTCTATATAAGCAGAGCTCTCTGGCTAACTAGAGAACCCACTGCTTA
CTGGCTTATCGAAATTAATACGACTCACTATAGGGAGACCCAAGCTGGCTAGCGTTTAAACTTAAGCTTA
GCGCCACCATGAAGACGATCATCGCCCTGAGCTACATCTTCTGCCTGGTATTCGCCGACTACAAGGACGA
TGATGACGCCAGCATCGATATGCAGGGCAACGGTTCAGCACTCCCGAATGCAAGCCAGCCAGTGCTGCGG
GGAGACGGCGCCCGACCTAGTTGGTTGGCCAGCGCCCTGGCCTGCGTCCTTATCTTCACCATCGTGGTCG
ACATCCTGGGCAATCTGCTGGTCATCCTGTCAGTTTATAGGAACAAAAAGCTGCGGAATGCCGGCAACAT
ATTTGTGGTCTCACTCGCTGTAGCGGATCTTGTTGTCGCCATCTACCCATATCCACTCGTGCTCATGAGT
ATTTTTAATAACGGTTGGAACCTGGGTTACTTGCATTGTCAAGTGAGCGGATTTTTGATGGGCCTGTCTG
TCATCGGAAGCATATTCAATATCACAGGCATTGCCATCAACAGGTATTGCTACATATGTCACAGTCTGAA
ATACGACAAGTTGTATAGCTCAAAGAATAGCCTGTGTTACGTCCTGCTGATATGGCTGCTGACCCTTGCT
GCCGTCCTGCCGAATCTGAGGGCAGGCACCCTGCAATACGATCCCAGAATTTATTCATGTACTTTCGCTC
AGAGCGTGTCTAGCGCCTACACCATTGCCGTTGTGGTTTTCCATTTTCTGGTGCCAATGATCATTGTCAT
CTTTTGTTATCTTCGCATATGGATTCTTGTGCTTCAGGTGCGGCAGAGAGTGAAACCCGACCGAAAGCCA
AAGTTGAAGCCCCAGGATTTCCGGAACTTCGTTACCATGTTTGTCGTCTTCGTACTGTTCGCAATCTGCT
GGGCCCCTCTGAATTTCATTGGCCTGGCGGTGGCCTCAGACCCCGCCAGTATGGTTCCTAGAATACCTGA
GTGGCTGTTCGTAGCGAGCTACTACATGGCTTACTTTAACTCTTGTCTTAACGCTATCATCTACGGACTG
CTTAACCAGAACTTCAGGAAGGAGTACAGGAGAATCATTGTTTCTCTTTGTACCGCACGCGTATTCTTTG
TAGACAGCTCCAATGACGTGGCAGATCGAGTCAAATGGAAGCCTAGCCCTCTGATGACTAATAATAACGT
CGTGAAAGTCGACAGTGTGATCGATACCGGTGGACGCACCGGTGAATTCGATGAGGCCAGCACCACCGTG
TCTAAGACCGAGACTTCTCAGGTGGCCCCTGCCTAACTCGAGTCTAGAGGGCCCGTTTAAACCCGCTGAT
CAGCCTCGACTGTGCCTTCTAGTTGCCAGCCATCTGTTGTTTGCCCCTCCCCCGTGCCTTCCTTGACCCT
GGAAGGTGCCACTCCCACTGTCCTTTCCTAATAAAATGAGGAAATTGCATCGCATTGTCTGAGTAGGTGT
CATTCTATTCTGGGGGGTGGGGTGGGGCAGGACAGCAAGGGGGAGGATTGGGAAGACAATAGCAGGCATG
CTGGGGATGCGGTGGGCTCTATGGCTTCTGAGGCGGAAAGAACCAGCTGGGGCTCTAGGGGGTATCCCC
[124 nt withheld, positions 3290-3413]
C
[91 nt withheld, positions 3415-3505]
A
[49 nt withheld, positions 3507-3555]
CCTTTGACGTTGGAGTCCACGTTCTTT
[37 nt withheld, positions 3583-3619]
ACCCTATCTCGGTCTATTCTTTTGATTTATAAGGGATTTTGCCGATTTCGGCCTATTGGTTAAAAAATGA
GCTGATTTAACAAAAATTTAACGCGAATTAATTCTGTGGAATGTGTGTCAGTTAGGGTGTGGAAAGTCCC
CAGGCTCCCCAGCAGGCAGAAGTATGCAAAGCATGCATCTCAATTAGTCAGCAACCAGGTGTGGAAAGTC
CCCAGGCTCCCCAGCAGGCAGAAGTATGCAAAGCATGCATCTCAATTAGTCAGCAACCATAGTCCCGCCC
CTAACTCCGCCCATCCCGCCCCTAACTCCGCCCAGTTCCGCCCATTCTCCGCCCCATGGCTGACTAATTT
TTTTTATTTATGCAGAGGCCGAGGCCGCCTCTGCCTCTGAGCTATTCCAGAAGTAGTGAGGAGGCTTTTT
TGGAGGCCTAGGCTTTTGCAAAAAGCTCCCGGGAGCTTGTATATCCATTTTCGGATCTGATCAAGAGACA
GGATGAGGATCGTTTCGCATGATTGAACAAGATGGATTGCACGCAGGTTCTCCGGCCGCTTGGGTGGAGA
GGCTATTCGGCTATGACTGGGCACAACAGACAATCGGCTGCTCTGATGCCGCCGTGTTCCGGCTGTCAGC
GCAGGGGCGCCCGGTTCTTTTTGTCAAGACCGACCTGTCCGGTGCCCTGAATGAACTGCAGGACGAGGCA
GCGCGGCTATCGTGGCTGGCCACGACGGGCGTTCCTTGCGCAGCTGTGCTCGACGTTGTCACTGAAGCGG
GAAGGGACTGGCTGCTATTGGGCGAAGTGCCGGGGCAGGATCTCCTGTCATCTCACCTTGCTCCTGCCGA
GAAAGTATCCATCATGGCTGATGCAATGCGGCGGCTGCATACGCTTGATCCGGCTACCTGCCCATTCGAC
CACCAAGCGAAACATCGCATCGAGCGAGCACGTACTCGGATGGAAGCCGGTCTTGTCGATCAGGATGATC
TGGACGAAGAGCATCAGGGGCTCGCGCCAGCCGAACTGTTCGCCAGGCTCAAGGCGCGCATGCCCGACGG
CGAGGATCTCGTCGTGACCCATGGCGATGCCTGCTTGCCGAATATCATGGTGGAAAATGGCCGCTTTTCT
GGATTCATCGACTGTGGCCGGCTGGGTGTGGCGGACCGCTATCAGGACATAGCGTTGGCTACCCGTGATA
TTGCTGAAGAGCTTGGCGGCGAATGGGCTGACCGCTTCCTCGTGCTTTACGGTATCGCCGCTCCCGATTC
GCAGCGCATCGCCTTCTATCGCCTTCTTGACGAGTTCTTCTGAGCGGGACTCTGGGGTTCGAAATGACCG
ACCAAGCGACGCCCAACCTGCCATCACGAGATTTCGATTCCACCGCCGCCTTCTATGAAAGGTTGGGCTT
CGGAATCGTTTTCCGGGACGCCGGCTGGATGATCCTCCAGCGCGGGGATCTCATGCTGGAGTTCTTCGCC
CACCCCAACTTGTTTATTGCAGCTTATAATGGTTACAAATAAAGCAATAGCATCACAAATTTCACAAATA
AAGCATTTTTTTCACTGCATTCTAGTTGTGGTTTGTCCAAACTCATCAATGTATCTTATCATGTCTGTAT
ACCGTCGACCTCTAGCTAGAGCTTGGCGTAATCATGGTCATAGCTGTTTCCTGTGTGAAATTGTTATCCG
CTCACAATTCCACACAACATACGAGCCGGAAGCATAAAGTGTAAAGCCTGGGGTGCCTAATGAGTGAGCT
AACTCACATTAATTGCGTTGCGCTCACTGCCCGCTTTCCAGTCGGGAAACCTGTCGTGCCAGCTGCATTA
ATGAATCGGCCAACGCGCGGGGAGAGGCGGTTTGCGTATTGGGCGCTCTTCCGCTTCCTCGCTCACTGAC
TCGCTGCGCTCGGTCGTTCGGCTGCGGCGAGCGGTATCAGCTCACTCAAAGGCGGTAATACGGTTATCCA
CAGAATCAGGGGATAACGCAGGAAAGAACATGTGAGCAAAAGGCCAGCAAAAGGCCAGGAACCGTAAAAA
GGCCGCGTTGCTGGCGTTTTTCCATAGGCTCCGCCCCCCTGACGAGCATCACAAAAATCGACGCTCAAGT
CAGAGGTGGCGAAACCCGACAGGACTATAAAGATACCAGGCGTTTCCCCCTGGAAGCTCCCTCGTGCGCT
CTCCTGTTCCGACCCTGCCGCTTACCGGATACCTGTCCGCCTTTCTCCCTTCGGGAAGCGTGGCGCTTTC
TCATAGCTCACGCTGTAGGTATCTCAGTTCGGTGTAGGTCGTTCGCTCCAAGCTGGGCTGTGTGCACGAA
CCCCCCGTTCAGCCCGACCGCTGCGCCTTATCCGGTAACTATCGTCTTGAGTCCAACCCGGTAAGACACG
ACTTATCGCCACTGGCAGCAGCCACTGGTAACAGGATTAGCAGAGCGAGGTATGTAGGCGGTGCTACAGA
GTTCTTGAAGTGGTGGCCTAACTACGGCTACACTAGAAGAACGGTATTTGGTATCTGCGCTCTGCTGAAG
CCAGTTACCTTCGGAAAAAGAGTTGGTAGCTCTTGATCCGGCAAACAAACCACCGCTGGTAGCGGTGGTT
TTTTTGTTTGCAAGCAGCAGATTACGCGCAGAAAAAAAGGATCTCAAGAAGATCCTTTGATCTTTTCTAC
GGGGTCTGACGCTCAGTGGAACGAAAACTCACGTTAAGGGATTTTGGTCATGAGATTATCAAAAAGGATC
TTCACCTAGATCCTTTTAAATTAAAAATGAAGTTTTAAATCAATCTAAAGTATATATGAGTAAACTTGGT
CTGACAGTTACCAATGCTTAATCAGTGAGGCACCTATCTCAGCGATCTGTCTATTTCGTTCATCCATAGT
TGCCTGACTCCCCGTCGTGTAGATAACTACGATACGGGAGGGCTTACCATCTGGCCCCAGTGCTGCAATG
ATACCGCGAGACCCACGCTCACCGGCTCCAG
